Addgene plasmid #126451: pTBL210
Purpose: Expresses Cas9-XTEN-TdT in mammalian cells.
Depositing lab: Chang Liu. Publication: Lineage tracing and analog recording in mammalian cells by single-site DNA writing. Loveless TB, Grotts JH, Schechter MW, Forouzmand E, Carlson CK, Agahi BS, Liang G, Ficht M, Liu B, Xie X, Liu CC. Nat Chem Biol. 2021 Jun;17(6):739-747. doi: 10.1038/s41589-021-00769-8. Epub 2021 Mar 22. PubMed 33753928.
Backbone
  Vector backbone: pcDNA3.1
  Backbone manufacturer: Invitrogen
  Backbone size w/o insert (bp): 5523
  Total vector size (bp): 11238
  Modifications to backbone: Added a Kozak consensus sequence downstream of the NheI site. Switched neomycin resistance to hygromycin.
  Vector type: Mammalian Expression
  Selectable markers: Hygromycin
Growth in bacteria
  Bacterial resistance: Ampicillin, 100 μg/mL
  Growth temperature: 37°C
  Growth strain: NEB Stable
  Copy number: High Copy
Gene/Insert
  Gene/Insert name: Cas9-XTEN-TdT (alt names: terminal deoxynucleotidyl transferase; DNA nucleotidylexotransferase; Cas9)
  Species: H. sapiens (human); Streptococcus pyogenes
  Insert size (bp): 5715
  Mutation: See depositor comments below
  GenBank ID: NM_004088.3
  Entrez Gene: DNTT (a.k.a. TDT)
  Promoter: CMV
  Cloning method: Gibson Cloning
  Sequencing primers: 5′ CMV Forward; 3′ BGH Reverse
Resource information
  A portion of this plasmid was derived from a plasmid made by: George Church; Cas9 is from Addgene plasmid 41815.
Terms and licenses: Academic/Nonprofit Terms; Industry Terms: Not Available to Industry
Depositor comments: XTEN was used as a linker in a Cas9 fusion protein by Komor et al., 2016: doi 10.1038/nature17946. Please Note: Plasmid contains a S9Y mutation in HygR. It is not known how this mutation affects hygromycin function. Please visit https://doi.org/10.1101/639120 for bioRxiv preprint.
How to cite: pTBL210 was a gift from Chang Liu (Addgene plasmid # 126451 ; http://n2t.net/addgene:126451 ; RRID:Addgene_126451)
