[The description below was written by a language model from this plasmid's Addgene catalogue record and pLannotate feature annotations shown in this document.]
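Description:
pTBL210 is a mammalian expression plasmid built on a modified pcDNA3.1 backbone, about 11.2 kb in total, that produces a fusion of Streptococcus pyogenes Cas9 to human terminal deoxynucleotidyl transferase (TdT, the DNTT gene product). It is propagated in E. coli through a high-copy ColE1/pUC-type origin with ampicillin selection from the β-lactamase gene. It also carries the f1 phage origin typical of this backbone. For selection in mammalian cells, the original neomycin cassette was replaced by a hygromycin resistance gene driven by the SV40 enhancer/early promoter and terminated by an SV40 polyadenylation signal. The depositor notes an S9Y substitution in HygR whose effect on resistance is unknown.

The roughly 5.7 kb insert, assembled by Gibson cloning, sits behind the CMV immediate-early enhancer and promoter, with an added Kozak consensus sequence upstream of the start codon and the bovine growth hormone polyadenylation signal downstream. A T7 promoter lies between the CMV promoter and the coding region. In the feature table, the Cas9 reading frame is followed by a short segment that the automated annotation labels as a base-editor fragment. This segment most likely corresponds to the XTEN linker, which the record says was adopted from earlier Cas9 fusion designs, and it runs directly into the DNTT coding sequence. The record refers to depositor comments for insert mutations, but those comments describe none in the fusion itself. TdT is a template-independent polymerase that adds nucleotides to free DNA 3′ ends, so tethering it to Cas9 would be expected to favour nucleotide insertions at Cas9-cut sites. This fits the associated publication's use of single-site DNA writing for lineage tracing and analog recording in mammalian cells. No guide RNA cassette is annotated, so one would presumably have to be supplied separately.
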