Features (pLannotate 1.2.2; 22 found; start..end, strand, type, name):
     28..80      -  misc_feature   bom (fragment): basis of mobility region from pBR322
    235..614     +  enhancer       CMV enhancer: human cytomegalovirus immediate early enhancer
    615..818     +  promoter       CMV promoter: human cytomegalovirus (CMV) immediate early promoter
    814..847     +  LTR            5' LTR (truncated) (fragment): truncated 5' long terminal repeat (LTR) from HIV-1
    863..881     +  promoter       T7 promoter: promoter for bacteriophage T7 RNA polymerase
    917..5020    +  CDS            cas9: CAS9_STRP1 - Also known as csn1 From Streptococcus pyogenes serotype M1.
   5054..5101    +  CDS            ABE(7.10) (fragment): adenine base editor comprising wild-type E. coli TadA fused to the evolved TadA*(7.10) mutant (Gaudelli et al., 2017)
   5102..6628    +  CDS            DNTT: TDT_HUMAN - Also known as TDT From Homo sapiens (Human).
   6682..6906    +  polyA_signal   bGH poly(A) signal: bovine growth hormone polyadenylation signal
   6910..6931    +  promoter       SV40 promoter (fragment): SV40 enhancer and early promoter
   6952..7380    +  rep_origin     f1 ori (sequence partly withheld): f1 bacteriophage origin of replication; arrow indicates direction of (+) strand synthesis
   7394..7723    +  promoter       SV40 promoter: SV40 enhancer and early promoter
   7790..8740    +  CDS            HygR (fragment): aminoglycoside phosphotransferase from E. coli confers resistance to hygromycin
   8761..8919    +  CDS            ble (fragment): BLE_KLEPN - Experimental evidence at protein level: Swiss-Prot protein existence level 1. Binding protein with a strong affinity to the bleomycin family of antibiotics. Binds to CL990; an antimitotic-antibiotic compound. From Klebsiella pneumoniae.
   8914..9035    +  polyA_signal   SV40 poly(A) signal: SV40 polyadenylation signal
   9106..9128    -  protein_bind   lac operator (fragment): The lac repressor binds to the lac operator to inhibit transcription in E. coli. This inhibition can be relieved by adding lactose or isopropyl-β-D-thiogalactopyranoside (IPTG). lac repressor encoded by lacI
   9132..9162    -  promoter       lac promoter: promoter for the E. coli lac operon
   9177..9198    -  protein_bind   CAP binding site: CAP binding activates transcription in the presence of cAMP. E. coli catabolite activator protein
   9211..9303    -  CDS            lacI (fragment): lac repressor; lacI; The lac repressor binds to the lac operator to inhibit transcription in E. coli. This inhibition can be relieved by adding lactose or isopropyl-β-D-thiogalactopyranoside (IPTG).
   9486..10074   -  rep_origin     ori: high-copy-number ColE1/pMB1/pBR322/pUC origin of replication
  10245..11105   -  CDS            AmpR: β-lactamase; bla; confers resistance to ampicillin, carbenicillin, and related antibiotics
  11106..11210   -  promoter       AmpR promoter: bla
>Addgene plasmid #126451 | pTBL210 | addgene full sequence | sequence record 245970 | Addgene NGS Result
GACGGATCGGGAGATCTCCCGATCCCCTATGGTGCACTCTCAGTACAATCTGCTCTGATGCCGCATAGTT
AAGCCAGTATCTGCTCCCTGCCTGTGTGTTGGAGGTCGCTGAGTAGTGCGCGAGCAAAATTTAAGCTACA
ACAAGGCAAGGCTTGACCGACAATTGCATGAAGAATCTGCTTAGGGTTAGGCGTTTTGCGCTGCTTCGCG
ATGTACGGGCCAGATATACGCGTTGACATTGATTATTGACTAGTTATTAATAGTAATCAATTACGGGGTC
ATTAGTTCATAGCCCATATATGGAGTTCCGCGTTACATAACTTACGGTAAATGGCCCGCCTGGCTGACCG
CCCAACGACCCCCGCCCATTGACGTCAATAATGACGTATGTTCCCATAGTAACGCCAATAGGGACTTTCC
ATTGACGTCAATGGGTGGAGTATTTACGGTAAACTGCCCACTTGGCAGTACATCAAGTGTATCATATGCC
AAGTACGCCCCCTATTGACGTCAATGACGGTAAATGGCCCGCCTGGCATTATGCCCAGTACATGACCTTA
TGGGACTTTCCTACTTGGCAGTACATCTACGTATTAGTCATCGCTATTACCATGGTGATGCGGTTTTGGC
AGTACATCAATGGGCGTGGATAGCGGTTTGACTCACGGGGATTTCCAAGTCTCCACCCCATTGACGTCAA
TGGGAGTTTGTTTTGGCACCAAAATCAACGGGACTTTCCAAAATGTCGTAACAACTCCGCCCCATTGACG
CAAATGGGCGGTAGGCGTGTACGGTGGGAGGTCTATATAAGCAGAGCTCTCTGGCTAACTAGAGAACCCA
CTGCTTACTGGCTTATCGAAATTAATACGACTCACTATAGGGAGACCCAAGCTGGCTAGCGCTACCGGTC
GCCACCATGGACAAGAAGTACTCCATTGGGCTCGATATCGGCACAAACAGCGTCGGCTGGGCCGTCATTA
CGGACGAGTACAAGGTGCCGAGCAAAAAATTCAAAGTTCTGGGCAATACCGATCGCCACAGCATAAAGAA
GAACCTCATTGGCGCCCTCCTGTTCGACTCCGGGGAGACGGCCGAAGCCACGCGGCTCAAAAGAACAGCA
CGGCGCAGATATACCCGCAGAAAGAATCGGATCTGCTACCTGCAGGAGATCTTTAGTAATGAGATGGCTA
AGGTGGATGACTCTTTCTTCCATAGGCTGGAGGAGTCCTTTTTGGTGGAGGAGGATAAAAAGCACGAGCG
CCACCCAATCTTTGGCAATATCGTGGACGAGGTGGCGTACCATGAAAAGTACCCAACCATATATCATCTG
AGGAAGAAGCTTGTAGACAGTACTGATAAGGCTGACTTGCGGTTGATCTATCTCGCGCTGGCGCATATGA
TCAAATTTCGGGGACACTTCCTCATCGAGGGGGACCTGAACCCAGACAACAGCGATGTCGACAAACTCTT
TATCCAACTGGTTCAGACTTACAATCAGCTTTTCGAAGAGAACCCGATCAACGCATCCGGAGTTGACGCC
AAAGCAATCCTGAGCGCTAGGCTGTCCAAATCCCGGCGGCTCGAAAACCTCATCGCACAGCTCCCTGGGG
AGAAGAAGAACGGCCTGTTTGGTAATCTTATCGCCCTGTCACTCGGGCTGACCCCCAACTTTAAATCTAA
CTTCGACCTGGCCGAAGATGCCAAGCTTCAACTGAGCAAAGACACCTACGATGATGATCTCGACAATCTG
CTGGCCCAGATCGGCGACCAGTACGCAGACCTTTTTTTGGCGGCAAAGAACCTGTCAGACGCCATTCTGC
TGAGTGATATTCTGCGAGTGAACACGGAGATCACCAAAGCTCCGCTGAGCGCTAGTATGATCAAGCGCTA
TGATGAGCACCACCAAGACTTGACTTTGCTGAAGGCCCTTGTCAGACAGCAACTGCCTGAGAAGTACAAG
GAAATTTTCTTCGATCAGTCTAAAAATGGCTACGCCGGATACATTGACGGCGGAGCAAGCCAGGAGGAAT
TTTACAAATTTATTAAGCCCATCTTGGAAAAAATGGACGGCACCGAGGAGCTGCTGGTAAAGCTTAACAG
AGAAGATCTGTTGCGCAAACAGCGCACTTTCGACAATGGAAGCATCCCCCACCAGATTCACCTGGGCGAA
CTGCACGCTATCCTCAGGCGGCAAGAGGATTTCTACCCCTTTTTGAAAGATAACAGGGAAAAGATTGAGA
AAATCCTCACATTTCGGATACCCTACTATGTAGGCCCCCTCGCCCGGGGAAATTCCAGATTCGCGTGGAT
GACTCGCAAATCAGAAGAGACCATCACTCCCTGGAACTTCGAGGAAGTCGTGGATAAGGGGGCCTCTGCC
CAGTCCTTCATCGAAAGGATGACTAACTTTGATAAAAATCTGCCTAACGAAAAGGTGCTTCCTAAACACT
CTCTGCTGTACGAGTACTTCACAGTTTATAACGAGCTCACCAAGGTCAAATACGTCACAGAAGGGATGAG
AAAGCCAGCATTCCTGTCTGGAGAGCAGAAGAAAGCTATCGTGGACCTCCTCTTCAAGACGAACCGGAAA
GTTACCGTGAAACAGCTCAAAGAAGACTATTTCAAAAAGATTGAATGTTTCGACTCTGTTGAAATCAGCG
GAGTGGAGGATCGCTTCAACGCATCCCTGGGAACGTATCACGATCTCCTGAAAATCATTAAAGACAAGGA
CTTCCTGGACAATGAGGAGAACGAGGACATTCTTGAGGACATTGTCCTCACCCTTACGTTGTTTGAAGAT
AGGGAGATGATTGAAGAACGCTTGAAAACTTACGCTCATCTCTTCGACGACAAAGTCATGAAACAGCTCA
AGAGGCGCCGATATACAGGATGGGGGCGGCTGTCAAGAAAACTGATCAATGGGATCCGAGACAAGCAGAG
TGGAAAGACAATCCTGGATTTTCTTAAGTCCGATGGATTTGCCAACCGGAACTTCATGCAGTTGATCCAT
GATGACTCTCTCACCTTTAAGGAGGACATCCAGAAAGCACAAGTTTCTGGCCAGGGGGACAGTCTTCACG
AGCACATCGCTAATCTTGCAGGTAGCCCAGCTATCAAAAAGGGAATACTGCAGACCGTTAAGGTCGTGGA
TGAACTCGTCAAAGTAATGGGAAGGCATAAGCCCGAGAATATCGTTATCGAGATGGCCCGAGAGAACCAA
ACTACCCAGAAGGGACAGAAGAACAGTAGGGAAAGGATGAAGAGGATTGAAGAGGGTATAAAAGAACTGG
GGTCCCAAATCCTTAAGGAACACCCAGTTGAAAACACCCAGCTTCAGAATGAGAAGCTCTACCTGTACTA
CCTGCAGAACGGCAGGGACATGTACGTGGATCAGGAACTGGACATCAATCGGCTCTCCGACTACGACGTG
GATCATATCGTGCCCCAGTCTTTTCTCAAAGATGATTCTATTGATAATAAAGTGTTGACAAGATCCGATA
AAAATAGAGGGAAGAGTGATAACGTCCCCTCAGAAGAAGTTGTCAAGAAAATGAAAAATTATTGGCGGCA
GCTGCTGAACGCCAAACTGATCACACAACGGAAGTTCGATAATCTGACTAAGGCTGAACGAGGTGGCCTG
TCTGAGTTGGATAAAGCCGGCTTCATCAAAAGGCAGCTTGTTGAGACACGCCAGATCACCAAGCACGTGG
CCCAAATTCTCGATTCACGCATGAACACCAAGTACGATGAAAATGACAAACTGATTCGAGAGGTGAAAGT
TATTACTCTGAAGTCTAAGCTGGTCTCAGATTTCAGAAAGGACTTTCAGTTTTATAAGGTGAGAGAGATC
AACAATTACCACCATGCGCATGATGCCTACCTGAATGCAGTGGTAGGCACTGCACTTATCAAAAAATATC
CCAAGCTTGAATCTGAATTTGTTTACGGAGACTATAAAGTGTACGATGTTAGGAAAATGATCGCAAAGTC
TGAGCAGGAAATAGGCAAGGCCACCGCTAAGTACTTCTTTTACAGCAATATTATGAATTTTTTCAAGACC
GAGATTACACTGGCCAATGGAGAGATTCGGAAGCGACCACTTATCGAAACAAACGGAGAAACAGGAGAAA
TCGTGTGGGACAAGGGTAGGGATTTCGCGACAGTCCGGAAGGTCCTGTCCATGCCGCAGGTGAACATCGT
TAAAAAGACCGAAGTACAGACCGGAGGCTTCTCCAAGGAAAGTATCCTCCCGAAAAGGAACAGCGACAAG
CTGATCGCACGCAAAAAAGATTGGGACCCCAAGAAATACGGCGGATTCGATTCTCCTACAGTCGCTTACA
GTGTACTGGTTGTGGCCAAAGTGGAGAAAGGGAAGTCTAAAAAACTCAAAAGCGTCAAGGAACTGCTGGG
CATCACAATCATGGAGCGATCAAGCTTCGAAAAAAACCCCATCGACTTTCTCGAGGCGAAAGGATATAAA
GAGGTCAAAAAAGACCTCATCATTAAGCTTCCCAAGTACTCTCTCTTTGAGCTTGAAAACGGCCGGAAAC
GAATGCTCGCTAGTGCGGGCGAGCTGCAGAAAGGTAACGAGCTGGCACTGCCCTCTAAATACGTTAATTT
CTTGTATCTGGCCAGCCACTATGAAAAGCTCAAAGGGTCTCCCGAAGATAATGAGCAGAAGCAGCTGTTC
GTGGAACAACACAAACACTACCTTGATGAGATCATCGAGCAAATAAGCGAATTCTCCAAAAGAGTGATCC
TCGCCGACGCTAACCTCGATAAGGTGCTTTCTGCTTACAATAAGCACAGGGATAAGCCCATCAGGGAGCA
GGCAGAAAACATTATCCACTTGTTTACTCTGACCAACTTGGGCGCGCCTGCAGCCTTCAAGTACTTCGAC
ACCACCATAGACAGAAAGCGGTACACCTCTACAAAGGAGGTCCTGGACGCCACACTGATTCATCAGTCAA
TTACGGGGCTCTATGAAACAAGAATCGACCTCTCTCAGCTCGGTGGAGACAGCAGGGCTGACCCCAAGAA
GAAGAGGAAGGTGAGCGGCAGCGAGACTCCCGGGACCTCAGAGTCCGCCACACCCGAAAGTATGGATCCA
CCACGAGCGTCCCACTTGAGCCCTCGGAAGAAGAGACCCCGGCAGACGGGTGCCTTGATGGCCTCCTCTC
CTCAAGACATCAAATTTCAAGATTTGGTCGTCTTCATTTTGGAGAAGAAAATGGGAACCACCCGCAGAGC
GTTCCTCATGGAGCTGGCCCGCAGGAAAGGGTTCAGGGTTGAAAATGAGCTCAGTGATTCTGTCACCCAC
ATTGTAGCAGAGAACAACTCGGGTTCGGATGTTCTGGAGTGGCTTCAAGCACAGAAAGTACAAGTCAGCT
CACAACCAGAGCTCCTCGATGTCTCCTGGCTGATCGAATGCATAGGAGCAGGGAAACCGGTGGAAATGAC
AGGAAAACACCAGCTTGTTGTGAGAAGAGACTATTCAGATAGCACCAACCCAGGCCCCCCGAAGACTCCA
CCAATTGCTGTACAAAAGATCTCCCAGTATGCGTGTCAGAGAAGAACCACTTTAAACAACTGTAACCAGA
TATTCACGGATGCCTTTGATATACTGGCTGAAAACTGTGAGTTTAGAGAAAATGAAGACTCCTGTGTGAC
ATTTATGAGAGCAGCTTCTGTATTGAAATCTCTGCCATTCACAATCATCAGTATGAAGGACACAGAAGGA
ATTCCCTGCCTGGGGTCCAAGGTGAAGGGTATCATAGAGGAGATTATTGAAGATGGAGAAAGTTCTGAAG
TTAAAGCTGTGTTAAATGATGAACGATATCAATCCTTCAAACTCTTTACTTCTGTATTTGGAGTGGGGCT
GAAGACTTCTGAGAAGTGGTTCAGGATGGGTTTCAGAACTCTGAGTAAAGTAAGGTCGGACAAAAGCCTG
AAATTTACACGAATGCAGAAAGCAGGATTTCTGTATTATGAAGACCTTGTCAGCTGTGTGACCAGGGCAG
AAGCAGAGGCCGTCAGTGTGCTGGTTAAAGAGGCTGTCTGGGCATTTCTTCCGGATGCTTTCGTCACCAT
GACAGGAGGGTTCCGGAGGGGTAAGAAGATGGGGCATGATGTAGATTTTTTAATTACCAGCCCAGGATCA
ACAGAGGATGAAGAGCAACTTTTACAGAAAGTGATGAACTTATGGGAAAAGAAGGGATTACTTTTATATT
ATGACCTTGTGGAGTCAACATTTGAAAAGCTCAGGTTGCCTAGCAGGAAGGTTGATGCTTTGGATCATTT
TCAAAAGTGCTTTCTGATTTTCAAATTGCCTCGTCAAAGAGTGGACAGTGACCAGTCCAGCTGGCAGGAA
GGAAAGACCTGGAAGGCCATCCGTGTGGATTTAGTTCTGTGCCCCTACGAGCGTCGTGCCTTTGCCCTGT
TGGGATGGACTGGCTCCCGGCAGTTTGAGAGAGACCTCCGGCGCTATGCCACACATGAGCGGAAGATGAT
TCTGGATAACCATGCTTTATATGACAAGACCAAGAGGATATTCCTCAAAGCAGAAAGTGAAGAAGAAATT
TTTGCGCATCTGGGATTGGATTATATTGAACCGTGGGAAAGAAATGCCTAGGCGGCCGCTCGAGTCTAGA
GGGCCCGTTTAAACCCGCTGATCAGCCTCGACTGTGCCTTCTAGTTGCCAGCCATCTGTTGTTTGCCCCT
CCCCCGTGCCTTCCTTGACCCTGGAAGGTGCCACTCCCACTGTCCTTTCCTAATAAAATGAGGAAATTGC
ATCGCATTGTCTGAGTAGGTGTCATTCTATTCTGGGGGGTGGGGTGGGGCAGGACAGCAAGGGGGAGGAT
TGGGAAGACAATAGCAGGCATGCTGGGGATGCGGTGGGCTCTATGGCTTCTGAGGCGGAAAGAACCAGCT
GGGGCTCTAGGGGGTATCCCC
[124 nt withheld, positions 6952-7075]
C
[91 nt withheld, positions 7077-7167]
A
[49 nt withheld, positions 7169-7217]
CCTTTGACGTTGGAGTCCACGTTCTTT
[37 nt withheld, positions 7245-7281]
ACCCTATCTCGGTCTATTCTTTTGATTTATAAGGGATTTTGCCGATTTCGGCCTATTGGTTAAAAAATGA
GCTGATTTAACAAAAATTTAACGCGAATTAATTCTGTGGAATGTGTGTCAGTTAGGGTGTGGAAAGTCCC
CAGGCTCCCCAGCAGGCAGAAGTATGCAAAGCATGCATCTCAATTAGTCAGCAACCAGGTGTGGAAAGTC
CCCAGGCTCCCCAGCAGGCAGAAGTATGCAAAGCATGCATCTCAATTAGTCAGCAACCATAGTCCCGCCC
CTAACTCCGCCCATCCCGCCCCTAACTCCGCCCAGTTCCGCCCATTCTCCGCCCCATGGCTGACTAATTT
TTTTTATTTATGCAGAGGCCGAGGCCGCCTCTGCCTCTGAGCTATTCCAGAAGTAGTGAGGAGGCTTTTT
TGGAGGCCTAGGCTTTTGCAAAAAGCTCCCGGGAGCTTGTATATCCATTTTCGGATCTGATCAAGAGACA
GGATGAGGATCGTTTCGCATGCAGCTCTCGGAGGGCGAAGAATATCGTGCTTTCAGCTTCGATGTAGGAG
GGCGTGGATATGTCCTGCGGGTAAATAGCTGCGCCGATGGTTTCTACAAAGATCGTTATGTTTATCGGCA
CTTTGCATCGGCCGCGCTCCCGATTCCGGAAGTGCTTGACATTGGGGAATTTAGCGAGAGCCTGACCTAT
TGCATCTCCCGCCGTGCACAGGGTGTCACGTTGCAAGACCTGCCTGAAACCGAACTGCCCGCTGTTCTGC
AACCGGTCGCGGAGGCCATGGATGCGATCGCTGCGGCCGATCTTAGCCAGACGAGCGGGTTCGGCCCATT
CGGACCGCAAGGAATCGGTCAATACACTACATGGCGTGATTTCATATGCGCGATTGCTGATCCCCATGTG
TATCACTGGCAAACTGTGATGGACGACACCGTCAGTGCGTCCGTCGCGCAGGCTCTCGATGAGCTGATGC
TTTGGGCCGAGGACTGCCCCGAAGTCCGGCACCTCGTGCACGCGGATTTCGGCTCCAACAATGTCCTGAC
GGACAATGGCCGCATAACAGCGGTCATTGACTGGAGCGAGGCGATGTTCGGGGATTCCCAATACGAGGTC
GCCAACATCTTCTTCTGGAGGCCGTGGTTGGCTTGTATGGAGCAGCAGACGCGCTACTTCGAGCGGAGGC
ATCCGGAGCTTGCAGGATCGCCGCGGCTCCGGGCGTATATGCTCCGCATTGGTCTTGACCAACTCTATCA
GAGCTTGGTTGACGGCAATTTCGATGATGCAGCTTGGGCGCAGGGTCGATGCGACGCAATCGTCCGATCC
GGAGCCGGGACTGTCGGGCGTACACAAATCGCCCGCAGAAGCGCGGCCGTCTGGACCGATGGCTGTGTAG
AAGTACTCGCCGATAGTGGAAACCGACGCCCCAGCACTCGTCCGAGGGCAAAGGAATAGGCGGGACTCTG
GGGTTCGAAATGACCGACCAAGCGACGCCCAACCTGCCATCACGAGATTTCGATTCCACCGCCGCCTTCT
ATGAAAGGTTGGGCTTCGGAATCGTTTTCCGGGACGCCGGCTGGATGATCCTCCAGCGCGGGGATCTCAT
GCTGGAGTTCTTCGCCCACCCCAACTTGTTTATTGCAGCTTATAATGGTTACAAATAAAGCAATAGCATC
ACAAATTTCACAAATAAAGCATTTTTTTCACTGCATTCTAGTTGTGGTTTGTCCAAACTCATCAATGTAT
CTTATCATGTCTGTATACCGTCGACCTCTAGCTAGAGCTTGGCGTAATCATGGTCATAGCTGTTTCCTGT
GTGAAATTGTTATCCGCTCACAATTCCACACAACATACGAGCCGGAAGCATAAAGTGTAAAGCCTGGGGT
GCCTAATGAGTGAGCTAACTCACATTAATTGCGTTGCGCTCACTGCCCGCTTTCCAGTCGGGAAACCTGT
CGTGCCAGCTGCATTAATGAATCGGCCAACGCGCGGGGAGAGGCGGTTTGCGTATTGGGCGCTCTTCCGC
TTCCTCGCTCACTGACTCGCTGCGCTCGGTCGTTCGGCTGCGGCGAGCGGTATCAGCTCACTCAAAGGCG
GTAATACGGTTATCCACAGAATCAGGGGATAACGCAGGAAAGAACATGTGAGCAAAAGGCCAGCAAAAGG
CCAGGAACCGTAAAAAGGCCGCGTTGCTGGCGTTTTTCCATAGGCTCCGCCCCCCTGACGAGCATCACAA
AAATCGACGCTCAAGTCAGAGGTGGCGAAACCCGACAGGACTATAAAGATACCAGGCGTTTCCCCCTGGA
AGCTCCCTCGTGCGCTCTCCTGTTCCGACCCTGCCGCTTACCGGATACCTGTCCGCCTTTCTCCCTTCGG
GAAGCGTGGCGCTTTCTCATAGCTCACGCTGTAGGTATCTCAGTTCGGTGTAGGTCGTTCGCTCCAAGCT
GGGCTGTGTGCACGAACCCCCCGTTCAGCCCGACCGCTGCGCCTTATCCGGTAACTATCGTCTTGAGTCC
AACCCGGTAAGACACGACTTATCGCCACTGGCAGCAGCCACTGGTAACAGGATTAGCAGAGCGAGGTATG
TAGGCGGTGCTACAGAGTTCTTGAAGTGGTGGCCTAACTACGGCTACACTAGAAGAACAGTATTTGGTAT
CTGCGCTCTGCTGAAGCCAGTTACCTTCGGAAAAAGAGTTGGTAGCTCTTGATCCGGCAAACAAACCACC
GCTGGTAGCGGTGGTTTTTTTGTTTGCAAGCAGCAGATTACGCGCAGAAAAAAAGGATCTCAAGAAGATC
CTTTGATCTTTTCTACGGGGTCTGACGCTCAGTGGAACGAAAACTCACGTTAAGGGATTTTGGTCATGAG
ATTATCAAAAAGGATCTTCACCTAGATCCTTTTAAATTAAAAATGAAGTTTTAAATCAATCTAAAGTATA
TATGAGTAAACTTGGTCTGACAGTTACCAATGCTTAATCAGTGAGGCACCTATCTCAGCGATCTGTCTAT
TTCGTTCATCCATAGTTGCCTGACTCCCCGTCGTGTAGATAACTACGATACGGGAGGGCTTACCATCTGG
CCCCAGTGCTGCAATGATACCGCGAGACCCACGCTCACCGGCTCCAGATTTATCAGCAATAAACCAGCCA
GCCGGAAGGGCCGAGCGCAGAAGTGGTCCTGCAACTTTATCCGCCTCCATCCAGTCTATTAATTGTTGCC
GGGAAGCTAGAGTAAGTAGTTCGCCAGTTAATAGTTTGCGCAACGTTGTTGCCATTGCTACAGGCATCGT
GGTGTCACGCTCGTCGTTTGGTATGGCTTCATTCAGCTCCGGTTCCCAACGATCAAGGCGAGTTACATGA
TCCCCCATGTTGTGCAAAAAAGCGGTTAGCTCCTTCGGTCCTCCGATCGTTGTCAGAAGTAAGTTGGCCG
CAGTGTTATCACTCATGGTTATGGCAGCACTGCATAATTCTCTTACTGTCATGCCATCCGTAAGATGCTT
TTCTGTGACTGGTGAGTACTCAACCAAGTCATTCTGAGAATAGTGTATGCGGCGACCGAGTTGCTCTTGC
CCGGCGTCAATACGGGATAATACCGCGCCACATAGCAGAACTTTAAAAGTGCTCATCATTGGAAAACGTT
CTTCGGGGCGAAAACTCTCAAGGATCTTACCGCTGTTGAGATCCAGTTCGATGTAACCCACTCGTGCACC
CAACTGATCTTCAGCATCTTTTACTTTCACCAGCGTTTCTGGGTGAGCAAAAACAGGAAGGCAAAATGCC
GCAAAAAAGGGAATAAGGGCGACACGGAAATGTTGAATACTCATACTCTTCCTTTTTCAATATTATTGAA
GCATTTATCAGGGTTATTGTCTCATGAGCGGATACATATTTGAATGTATTTAGAAAAATAAACAAATAGG
GGTTCCGCGCACATTTCCCCGAAAAGTGCCACCTTACGTC
